>Addgene plasmid #110376 | pcDNA5/FRT/TO/Flag-tGFP-HuR.wt | addgene full sequence | sequence record 213402 | Addgene NGS Result
GACATTGATTATTGACTAGTTATTAATAGTAATCAATTACGGGGTCATTAGTTCATAGCCCATATATGGA
GTTCCGCGTTACATAACTTACGGTAAATGGCCCGCCTGGCTGACCGCCCAACGACCCCCGCCCATTGACG
TCAATAATGACGTATGTTCCCATAGTAACGCCAATAGGGACTTTCCATTGACGTCAATGGGTGGAGTATT
TACGGTAAACTGCCCACTTGGCAGTACATCAAGTGTATCATATGCCAAGTACGCCCCCTATTGACGTCAA
TGACGGTAAATGGCCCGCCTGGCATTATGCCCAGTACATGACCTTATGGGACTTTCCTACTTGGCAGTAC
ATCTACGTATTAGTCATCGCTATTACCATGGTGATGCGGTTTTGGCAGTACATCAATGGGCGTGGATAGC
GGTTTGACTCACGGGGATTTCCAAGTCTCCACCCCATTGACGTCAATGGGAGTTTGTTTTGGCACCAAAA
TCAACGGGACTTTCCAAAATGTCGTAACAACTCCGCCCCATTGACGCAAATGGGCGGTAGGCGTGTACGG
TGGGAGGTCTATATAAGCAGAGCTCTCCCTATCAGTGATAGAGATCTCCCTATCAGTGATAGAGATCGTC
GACGAGCTCGTTTAGTGAACCGTCAGATCGCCTGGAGACGCCATCCACGCTGTTTTGACCTCCATAGAAG
ACACCGGGACCGATCCAGCCTCCGGACTCTAGCGTTTAAACTTAAGCTGCCACCATGGACTACAAGGACG
ACGATGACAAGAAGCTTATGGAGAGCGACGAGAGCGGCCTGCCCGCCATGGAGATCGAGTGCCGCATCAC
CGGCACCCTGAACGGCGTGGAGTTCGAGCTGGTGGGCGGCGGAGAGGGCACCCCCGAGCAGGGCCGCATG
ACCAACAAGATGAAGAGCACCAAAGGCGCCCTGACCTTCAGCCCCTACCTGCTGAGCCACGTGATGGGCT
ACGGCTTCTACCACTTCGGCACCTACCCCAGCGGCTACGAGAACCCCTTCCTGCACGCCATCAACAACGG
CGGCTACACCAACACCCGCATCGAGAAGTACGAGGACGGCGGCGTGCTGCACGTGAGCTTCAGCTACCGC
TACGAGGCCGGCCGCGTGATCGGCGACTTCAAGGTGATGGGCACCGGCTTCCCCGAGGACAGCGTGATCT
TCACCGACAAGATCATCCGCAGCAACGCCACCGTGGAGCACCTGCACCCCATGGGCGATAACGATCTGGA
TGGCAGCTTCACCCGCACCTTCAGCCTGCGCGACGGCGGCTACTACAGCTCCGTGGTGGACAGCCACATG
CACTTCAAGAGCGCCATCCACCCCAGCATCCTGCAGAACGGGGGCCCCATGTTCGCCTTCCGCCGCGTGG
AGGAGGATCACAGCAACACCGAGCTGGGCATCGTGGAGTACCAGCACGCCTTCAAGACCCCGGATGCAGA
TGCCGGTGAAGAAAGAGTTGGTACCATGTCTAATGGTTATGAAGACCACATGGCCGAAGACTGCAGGGGT
GACATCGGGAGAACGAATTTGATCGTCAACTACCTCCCTCAGAACATGACCCAGGATGAGTTACGAAGCC
TGTTCAGCAGCATTGGTGAAGTTGAATCTGCAAAACTTATTCGGGATAAAGTAGCAGGACACAGCTTGGG
CTATGGCTTTGTGAACTACGTGACCGCGAAGGATGCAGAGAGAGCGATCAACACGCTGAACGGCTTGAGG
CTCCAGTCAAAAACCATTAAGGTGTCGTATGCTCGCCCGAGCTCAGAGGTGATCAAAGACGCCAACTTGT
ACATCAGCGGGCTCCCGCGGACCATGACCCAGAAGGACGTAGAAGACATGTTCTCTCGGTTTGGGCGGAT
CATCAACTCGCGGGTCCTCGTGGATCAGACTACAGGTTTGTCCAGAGGGGTTGCGTTTATCCGGTTTGAC
AAACGGTCGGAGGCAGAAGAGGCAATTACCAGTTTCAATGGTCATAAACCCCCAGGTTCCTCTGAGCCCA
TCACAGTGAAGTTTGCAGCCAACCCCAACCAGAACAAAAACGTGGCACTCCTCTCGCAGCTGTACCACTC
GCCAGCGCGACGGTTCGGAGGCCCCGTTCACCACCAGGCGCAGAGATTCAGGTTCTCCCCCATGGGCGTC
GATCACATGAGCGGGCTCTCTGGCGTCAACGTGCCAGGAAACGCCTCCTCCGGCTGGTGCATTTTCATCT
ACAACCTGGGGCAGGATGCCGACGAGGGGATCCTCTGGCAGATGTTTGGGCCGTTTGGTGCCGTCACCAA
TGTGAAAGTGATCCGCGACTTCAACACCAACAAGTGCAAAGGGTTTGGCTTTGTGACCATGACAAACTAT
GAAGAAGCCGCGATGGCCATAGCCAGCCTGAACGGCTACCGCCTGGGGGACAAAATCTTACAGGTTTCCT
TCAAAACCAACAAGTCCCACAAATAACTCGAGTCTAGAGGGCCCGTTTAAACCCGCTGATCAGCCTCGAC
TGTGCCTTCTAGTTGCCAGCCATCTGTTGTTTGCCCCTCCCCCGTGCCTTCCTTGACCCTGGAAGGTGCC
ACTCCCACTGTCCTTTCCTAATAAAATGAGGAAATTGCATCGCATTGTCTGAGTAGGTGTCATTCTATTC
TGGGGGGTGGGGTGGGGCAGGACAGCAAGGGGGAGGATTGGGAAGACAATAGCAGGCATGCTGGGGATGC
GGTGGGCTCTATGGCTTCTGAGGCGGAAAGAACCAGCTGGGGCTCTAGGGGGTATCCCC
[124 nt withheld, positions 2790-2913]
C
[91 nt withheld, positions 2915-3005]
AGGGTGATGGTTCACGTACCTAGAAGTTCCTATTCCGAAGTTCCTATTCTCTAGAAAGTATAGGAACTTC
CTTGGCCAAAAAGCCTGAACTCACCGCGACGTCTGTCGAGAAGTTTCTGATCGAAAAGTTCGACAGCGTC
TCCGACCTGATGCAGCTCTCGGAGGGCGAAGAATCTCGTGCTTTCAGCTTCGATGTAGGAGGGCGTGGAT
ATGTCCTGCGGGTAAATAGCTGCGCCGATGGTTTCTACAAAGATCGTTATGTTTATCGGCACTTTGCATC
GGCCGCGCTCCCGATTCCGGAAGTGCTTGACATTGGGGAATTCAGCGAGAGCCTGACCTATTGCATCTCC
CGCCGTGCACAGGGTGTCACGTTGCAAGACCTGCCTGAAACCGAACTGCCCGCTGTTCTGCAGCCGGTCG
CGGAGGCCATGGATGCGATCGCTGCGGCCGATCTTAGCCAGACGAGCGGGTTCGGCCCATTCGGACCGCA
AGGAATCGGTCAATACACTACATGGCGTGATTTCATATGCGCGATTGCTGATCCCCATGTGTATCACTGG
CAAACTGTGATGGACGACACCGTCAGTGCGTCCGTCGCGCAGGCTCTCGATGAGCTGATGCTTTGGGCCG
AGGACTGCCCCGAAGTCCGGCACCTCGTGCACGCGGATTTCGGCTCCAACAATGTCCTGACGGACAATGG
CCGCATAACAGCGGTCATTGACTGGAGCGAGGCGATGTTCGGGGATTCCCAATACGAGGTCGCCAACATC
TTCTTCTGGAGGCCGTGGTTGGCTTGTATGGAGCAGCAGACGCGCTACTTCGAGCGGAGGCATCCGGAGC
TTGCAGGATCGCCGCGGCTCCGGGCGTATATGCTCCGCATTGGTCTTGACCAACTCTATCAGAGCTTGGT
TGACGGCAATTTCGATGATGCAGCTTGGGCGCAGGGTCGATGCGACGCAATCGTCCGATCCGGAGCCGGG
ACTGTCGGGCGTACACAAATCGCCCGCAGAAGCGCGGCCGTCTGGACCGATGGCTGTGTAGAAGTACTCG
CCGATAGTGGAAACCGACGCCCCAGCACTCGTCCGAGGGCAAAGGAATAGCACGTACTACGAGATTTCGA
TTCCACCGCCGCCTTCTATGAAAGGTTGGGCTTCGGAATCGTTTTCCGGGACGCCGGCTGGATGATCCTC
CAGCGCGGGGATCTCATGCTGGAGTTCTTCGCCCACCCCAACTTGTTTATTGCAGCTTATAATGGTTACA
AATAAAGCAATAGCATCACAAATTTCACAAATAAAGCATTTTTTTCACTGCATTCTAGTTGTGGTTTGTC
CAAACTCATCAATGTATCTTATCATGTCTGTATACCGTCGACCTCTAGCTAGAGCTTGGCGTAATCATGG
TCATAGCTGTTTCCTGTGTGAAATTGTTATCCGCTCACAATTCCACACAACATACGAGCCGGAAGCATAA
AGTGTAAAGCCTGGGGTGCCTAATGAGTGAGCTAACTCACATTAATTGCGTTGCGCTCACTGCCCGCTTT
CCAGTCGGGAAACCTGTCGTGCCAGCTGCATTAATGAATCGGCCAACGCGCGGGGAGAGGCGGTTTGCGT
ATTGGGCGCTCTTCCGCTTCCTCGCTCACTGACTCGCTGCGCTCGGTCGTTCGGCTGCGGCGAGCGGTAT
CAGCTCACTCAAAGGCGGTAATACGGTTATCCACAGAATCAGGGGATAACGCAGGAAAGAACATGTGAGC
AAAAGGCCAGCAAAAGGCCAGGAACCGTAAAAAGGCCGCGTTGCTGGCGTTTTTCCATAGGCTCCGCCCC
CCTGACGAGCATCACAAAAATCGACGCTCAAGTCAGAGGTGGCGAAACCCGACAGGACTATAAAGATACC
AGGCGTTTCCCCCTGGAAGCTCCCTCGTGCGCTCTCCTGTTCCGACCCTGCCGCTTACCGGATACCTGTC
CGCCTTTCTCCCTTCGGGAAGCGTGGCGCTTTCTCATAGCTCACGCTGTAGGTATCTCAGTTCGGTGTAG
GTCGTTCGCTCCAAGCTGGGCTGTGTGCACGAACCCCCCGTTCAGCCCGACCGCTGCGCCTTATCCGGTA
ACTATCGTCTTGAGTCCAACCCGGTAAGACACGACTTATCGCCACTGGCAGCAGCCACTGGTAACAGGAT
TAGCAGAGCGAGGTATGTAGGCGGTGCTACAGAGTTCTTGAAGTGGTGGCCTAACTACGGCTACACTAGA
AGAACAGTATTTGGTATCTGCGCTCTGCTGAAGCCAGTTACCTTCGGAAAAAGAGTTGGTAGCTCTTGAT
CCGGCAAACAAACCACCGCTGGTAGCGGTGGTTTTTTTGTTTGCAAGCAGCAGATTACGCGCAGAAAAAA
AGGATCTCAAGAAGATCCTTTGATCTTTTCTACGGGGTCTGACGCTCAGTGGAACGAAAACTCACGTTAA
GGGATTTTGGTCATGAGATTATCAAAAAGGATCTTCACCTAGATCCTTTTAAATTAAAAATGAAGTTTTA
AATCAATCTAAAGTATATATGAGTAAACTTGGTCTGACAGTTACCAATGCTTAATCAGTGAGGCACCTAT
CTCAGCGATCTGTCTATTTCGTTCATCCATAGTTGCCTGACTCCCCGTCGTGTAGATAACTACGATACGG
GAGGGCTTACCATCTGGCCCCAGTGCTGCAATGATACCGCGAGACCCACGCTCACCGGCTCCAGATTTAT
CAGCAATAAACCAGCCAGCCGGAAGGGCCGAGCGCAGAAGTGGTCCTGCAACTTTATCCGCCTCCATCCA
GTCTATTAATTGTTGCCGGGAAGCTAGAGTAAGTAGTTCGCCAGTTAATAGTTTGCGCAACGTTGTTGCC
ATTGCTACAGGCATCGTGGTGTCACGCTCGTCGTTTGGTATGGCTTCATTCAGCTCCGGTTCCCAACGAT
CAAGGCGAGTTACATGATCCCCCATGTTGTGCAAAAAAGCGGTTAGCTCCTTCGGTCCTCCGATCGTTGT
CAGAAGTAAGTTGGCCGCAGTGTTATCACTCATGGTTATGGCAGCACTGCATAATTCTCTTACTGTCATG
CCATCCGTAAGATGCTTTTCTGTGACTGGTGAGTACTCAACCAAGTCATTCTGAGAATAGTGTATGCGGC
GACCGAGTTGCTCTTGCCCGGCGTCAATACGGGATAATACCGCGCCACATAGCAGAACTTTAAAAGTGCT
CATCATTGGAAAACGTTCTTCGGGGCGAAAACTCTCAAGGATCTTACCGCTGTTGAGATCCAGTTCGATG
TAACCCACTCGTGCACCCAACTGATCTTCAGCATCTTTTACTTTCACCAGCGTTTCTGGGTGAGCAAAAA
CAGGAAGGCAAAATGCCGCAAAAAAGGGAATAAGGGCGACACGGAAATGTTGAATACTCATACTCTTCCT
TTTTCAATATTATTGAAGCATTTATCAGGGTTATTGTCTCATGAGCGGATACATATTTGAATGTATTTAG
AAAAATAAACAAATAGGGGTTCCGCGCACATTTCCCCGAAAAGTGCCACCTGACGTCGACGGATCGGGAG
ATCTCCCGATCCCCTATGGTGCACTCTCAGTACAATCTGCTCTGATGCCGCATAGTTAAGCCAGTATCTG
CTCCCTGCTTGTGTGTTGGAGGTCGCTGAGTAGTGCGCGAGCAAAATTTAAGCTACAACAAGGCAAGGCT
TGACCGACAATTGCATGAAGAATCTGCTTAGGGTTAGGCGTTTTGCGCTGCTTCGCGATGTACGGGCCAG
ATATACGCGTT
Features (pLannotate 1.2.2; 23 found; start..end, strand, type, name):
      1..380     +  enhancer       CMV enhancer: human cytomegalovirus immediate early enhancer
    381..584     +  promoter       CMV promoter: human cytomegalovirus (CMV) immediate early promoter
    586..605     +  promoter       PLtetO-1 promoter (fragment): modified phage lambda PL promoter with tet operator sites (Lutz and Bujard, 1997)
    607..626     +  promoter       PLtetO-1 promoter (fragment): modified phage lambda PL promoter with tet operator sites (Lutz and Bujard, 1997)
    634..667     +  promoter       TRE3GV promoter (fragment): 3rd-generation Tet-responsive promoter that can be activated by binding of Tet-On® 3G, optimized for retroviral and lentiviral vectors
    761..781     +  CDS            FLAG (fragment): FLAG® epitope tag, followed by an enterokinase cleavage site
    788..1483    +  CDS            TurboGFP: TurboGFP is a basic (constitutively fluorescent) green fluorescent protein published in 2006, derived from Pontellina plumata. It is reported to be a rapidly-maturing dimer with moderate acid sensitivity.
   1496..2473    +  CDS            ELAVL1: ELAV1_HUMAN - Also known as HUR. Experimental evidence at protein level: Swiss-Prot protein existence level 1. RNA-binding protein that binds to the 3'-UTR region of mRNAs and increases their stability (PubMed:14517288, PubMed:18285462, PubMed:31358969). Involved in embryonic stem cells (ESCs) differentiation: preferentially binds mRNAs that are not methylated by N6-methyladenosine (m6A), stabilizing them, promoting ESCs differentiation (By similarity). Binds to poly-U elements and AU-rich elements (AREs) in the 3'-UTR of target mRNAs (PubMed:8626503, PubMed:17632515, PubMed:18285462, PubMed:2
   2520..2744    +  polyA_signal   bGH poly(A) signal: bovine growth hormone polyadenylation signal
   2748..2769    +  promoter       SV40 promoter (fragment): SV40 enhancer and early promoter
   2790..3023    +  rep_origin     f1 ori (fragment) (sequence partly withheld): f1 bacteriophage origin of replication; arrow indicates direction of (+) strand synthesis
   3028..3075    +  protein_bind   FRT: FLP-mediated recombination occurs in the 8-bp core sequence TCTAGAAA (Turan and Bode, 2011). FLP recombinase from the Saccharomyces cerevisiae 2μ plasmid
   3083..4105    +  CDS            HygR: aminoglycoside phosphotransferase from E. coli; aph(4)-Ia; confers resistance to hygromycin
   4115..4240    +  CDS            ble (fragment): BLE_KLEPN - Experimental evidence at protein level: Swiss-Prot protein existence level 1. Binding protein with a strong affinity to the bleomycin family of antibiotics. Binds to CL990; an antimitotic-antibiotic compound. From Klebsiella pneumoniae.
   4235..4356    +  polyA_signal   SV40 poly(A) signal: SV40 polyadenylation signal
   4429..4445    -  protein_bind   lac operator: The lac repressor binds to the lac operator to inhibit transcription in E. coli. This inhibition can be relieved by adding lactose or isopropyl-β-D-thiogalactopyranoside (IPTG). lac repressor encoded by lacI
   4453..4483    -  promoter       lac promoter: promoter for the E. coli lac operon
   4498..4519    -  protein_bind   CAP binding site: CAP binding activates transcription in the presence of cAMP. E. coli catabolite activator protein
   4532..4624    -  CDS            lacI (fragment): lac repressor; lacI; The lac repressor binds to the lac operator to inhibit transcription in E. coli. This inhibition can be relieved by adding lactose or isopropyl-β-D-thiogalactopyranoside (IPTG).
   4807..5395    -  rep_origin     ori: high-copy-number ColE1/pMB1/pBR322/pUC origin of replication
   5566..6426    -  CDS            AmpR: β-lactamase; bla; confers resistance to ampicillin, carbenicillin, and related antibiotics
   6427..6531    -  promoter       AmpR promoter: bla
   6590..6642    -  misc_feature   bom (fragment): basis of mobility region from pBR322
