[The description below was written by a language model from this plasmid's Addgene catalogue record and pLannotate feature annotations shown in this document.]
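Description:
pcDNA5/FRT/TO/Flag-tGFP-HuR.wt is a 6.8 kb mammalian expression plasmid built on a pcDNA5/FRT/TO derivative that already carries N-terminal FLAG and TurboGFP coding sequences. It is designed for the Flp-In T-REx system. In bacteria it is maintained as a high-copy plasmid through a ColE1/pUC-type origin and selected with ampicillin via the β-lactamase gene. A fragment of the f1 origin and remnants of lac regulatory sequences are also annotated in the backbone.

The payload is the wild-type human ELAVL1 (HuR) coding sequence, about 980 bp, cloned between KpnI and XhoI sites so that it is expressed as a FLAG–TurboGFP–HuR fusion. HuR is an RNA-binding protein that recognises AU-rich and poly-U elements in the 3′ UTRs of mRNAs and stabilises them. Transcription is driven by the CMV enhancer/promoter and terminated by the bGH polyadenylation signal. Two short matches to tet operator-containing promoters lie just downstream of the CMV promoter. They correspond to the operator sites of the "TO" design, which lets the Tet repressor in T-REx host cells silence the promoter until tetracycline or doxycycline is added.

Downstream sits an FRT site immediately followed by the hygromycin resistance gene and an SV40 polyadenylation signal, with no complete promoter annotated in front of it. In the Flp-In scheme, FLP-mediated recombination inserts the plasmid at a genomic FRT site in the host line, which places the hygromycin gene under a resident promoter, so hygromycin selects for correctly integrated clones. The construct is therefore suited to generating isogenic stable lines with inducible expression of fluorescent, epitope-tagged HuR, for example for localisation or pull-down studies, although the record does not give specific applications.
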