Addgene plasmid #110376: pcDNA5/FRT/TO/Flag-tGFP-HuR.wt
Purpose: Mammalian expression of turboGFP-HuR (wild type) with FLAG tag, Flp-In T-Rex system
Depositing lab: Sandra Martha Gomes Dias. Depositing organization: Centro Nacional de Pesquisa em Energia e Materiais (CNPEM).
Backbone
  Vector backbone: pcDNA5/FRT/TO/Flag-tGFP
  Backbone manufacturer: #110375
  Backbone size w/o insert (bp): 5852
  Total vector size (bp): 6796
  Vector type: Mammalian Expression
  Selectable markers: Hygromycin
Growth in bacteria
  Bacterial resistance: Ampicillin, 100 μg/mL
  Growth temperature: 37°C
  Growth strain: DH5alpha
  Copy number: High Copy
Gene/Insert
  Gene/Insert name: ELAV like RNA binding protein 1 (alt names: ELAVL1; HuR)
  Species: H. sapiens (human)
  Insert size (bp): 981
  GenBank ID: 1994 NM_001419
  Entrez Gene: ELAVL1 (a.k.a. ELAV1, HUR, Hua, MelG)
  Promoter: CMV
  Tag / fusion protein: FLAG (N terminal on backbone); tGFP (N terminal on backbone)
  Cloning method: Restriction Enzyme; 5′ cloning site KpnI (not destroyed); 3′ cloning site XhoI (not destroyed)
  Sequencing primers: 5′ CMV Forward 5'-CGCAAATGGGCGGTAGGCGTG-3'
Terms and licenses: Academic/Nonprofit Terms; Industry Terms: Not Available to Industry
How to cite: pcDNA5/FRT/TO/Flag-tGFP-HuR.wt was a gift from Sandra Martha Gomes Dias (Addgene plasmid # 110376 ; http://n2t.net/addgene:110376 ; RRID:Addgene_110376)
